Addgene plasmid #54046: mEmerald-CNN-N-18
Purpose: Localization: Centrosomes, Excitation: 487, Emission: 509
Depositing lab: Michael Davidson. Depositing organization: Florida State University, Tallahassee.
Backbone
  Vector backbone: mEmerald-N1
  Backbone size w/o insert (bp): 4750
  Vector type: Mammalian Expression
  Selectable markers: Neomycin (select with G418)
Growth in bacteria
  Bacterial resistance: Kanamycin, 50 μg/mL
  Growth temperature: 37°C
  Growth strain: DH5alpha
  Copy number: High Copy
Gene/Insert
  Gene/Insert name: CNN (alt names: Centrosomin; NM_001169670.2)
  Species: D. melanogaster (fly)
  Promoter: CMV
  Tag / fusion protein: mEmerald (C terminal on backbone)
  Cloning method: Unknown
  Sequencing primers: 5′ CMV-F; 3′ SV40pA-R
Terms and licenses: Academic/Nonprofit Terms; Industry Terms
Depositor comments: Centrosomin. Excitation = 487; Emission = 509. Localization data: Centrosomes
How to cite: mEmerald-CNN-N-18 was a gift from Michael Davidson (Addgene plasmid # 54046 ; http://n2t.net/addgene:54046 ; RRID:Addgene_54046)
