[The description below was written by a language model from this plasmid's Addgene catalogue record.]
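Description:
mEmerald-CNN-N-18 is a mammalian expression plasmid built on the mEmerald-N1 backbone (about 4.75 kb without the insert). It encodes Drosophila melanogaster centrosomin (CNN) fused to the green fluorescent protein mEmerald. The fusion is driven by the CMV promoter, a strong constitutive promoter commonly used for high-level expression in transfected mammalian cells. The N1-style layout places the fluorescent protein on the backbone downstream of the insert, so mEmerald sits at the C terminus of centrosomin. The "18" in the name probably refers to the length of the linker between the two proteins, but the record does not say so. The use of an SV40 polyA reverse sequencing primer indicates that an SV40 polyadenylation signal follows the fusion.

The plasmid is propagated in E. coli at high copy number under kanamycin selection. A neomycin resistance marker allows G418 selection of stably transfected mammalian cells. The record does not name the origin of replication, and no feature table is provided, so the finer details of the backbone elements and the cloning junctions (the cloning method is listed as unknown) cannot be confirmed.

The construct is intended as a fluorescent localization marker. Centrosomin is a centrosomal protein, and the depositor reports that the fusion labels centrosomes. mEmerald has an excitation peak at 487 nm and an emission peak at 509 nm, which suits standard GFP-type filter sets. Typical applications would be live- or fixed-cell imaging of centrosome position and dynamics.
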