>Addgene plasmid #54046 | mEmerald-CNN-N-18 | depositor partial sequence | sequence record 84231 | insert sequence
GACGTCAGATCCGCTAGCGCCACCATGAATAGTAATCGAACGTCGTCTTCGCACAATTCGAGAAATCTAA
AGATTCTTAATGCCAGTTTTGACGTTCCACGACCTCCAGGCGGCGGCAACTCGCCCTTGCCGTCACAGGG
TCGCTCTGTACGCGAATTGGAGGAGCAGATGTCCGCGCTGCGCAAGGAGAACTTCAATCTAAAGCTGCGC
ATCTACTTCCTCGAGGAGGGTCAGCCGGGTGCCCGGGCAGACAGCTCCACAGAATCCTTAAGCAAACAGC
TCATCGATGCCAAGATCGAAATCGCGACATTGAGAAAAACTGTCGATGTAAAGATGGAGCTGCTCAAGGA
TGCCGCTCGAGCCATTTCTCATCACGAGGAATTGCAGCGCAAAGCAGACATTGACAGCCAGGCAATAATC
GACGAGTTGCAAGAGCAAATACACGCCTATCAGATGGCGGAGTCTGGTGGTCAACCTGTCGAAAATATTG
CCAAAACCAGGAAAATGTTGCGCCTTGAATCGGAGGTGCAGAGATTGGAGGAGGAACTGGTGAATATCGA
AGCTCGTAACGTTGCAGCCCGGAACGAGCTGGAATTCATGTTGGCCGAGCGCCTAGAATCCCTAACAGCC
TGTGAGGGCAAGATTCAAGAGCTGGCCATCAAGAATTCCGAACTGGTAGAGCGTCTTGAAAAGGAAACAG
CATCCGCCGAGTCATCCAACGAGGCCATAGACTCTCTTAAGGTTGAATTAGAAGCCTGTAGGAAAGAGAA
TCAGGATCTGGTGACCTCCATTCGAACCTTAAAACATGATATGAAGCGACAAGTCCGCTCGATGAAGGAG
GCCGCCAATACGATGGACGTGCAGCGTCAGTCCATCCTGCTCTTGGAAGCCACAATCAAGCGCAAGGAAA
AGTCGTGCGGAAGTATGCAGAAGAACGTGCTAAACTATGAGGCACTGATAGCCAAGTTAAACGCCGAACT
GGAGACTATGAGGCAACAGAATGTTTACTTCCGTGAGCTCTCCGAAAACCTACAACAGAAGGAGGTGCGG
CAACTGGATCGCGGCGTGGCCATCGTGCAGCCGATGCGCATGACGGCGGATGCCGGGCGTTTTGTGTGGC
AGTCAGGGACCATCGTCGCACAAGAGCCTTTGCCATTGGAAAGGCAGTCAGCTGCAGCAACAAGCAACGT
ATCCGTGTCCGCAGTACGTTTATCATCAGGGCCACCACCAGACCAGACATACCCAGTTAATGGCCATGAC
CGCGCCAAGTACGGCCTTCTACAACTATTCGCTGCCAAGCTTGACTGGATTTCGGCAGTTCCTTTGGCGC
TGGGGCACTTAGCCCTCAAGATCATCCTCTTGGCTATGCGGTTGCACTCCTGCCTCCAGAATGTCCATAT
CCCTCTTAGGGTGTCCTTTGAGCTGGGGCATTCCATGCCGTTGGCTGGCATTCTGTACTCTATTAGCAGC
GGTGGAGCAAGCGCAGCCAGTGGTAGCGCGGATCCACCGGTCGCCACCATGGTGAGCAAGGGCGAGGAGC
TGTTCACCGGGGTGGTGCCCATCCTGGTCGAGCTGGACGGCGACGTAAACGGCCACAAGTTCAGCGTGTC
CGGCGAGGGCGAGGGCGATGCCACCTACGGCAAGCTGACCCTGAAGTTCATCTGCACCACCGGCAAGCTG
CCCGTGCCCTGGCCCACCCTCGTGACCACCTTGACCTACGGCGTGCAGTGCTTCGCCCGCTACCCCGACC
ACATGAAGCAGCACGACTTCTTCAAGTCCGCCATGCCCGAAGGCTACGTCCAGGAGCGCACCATCTTCTT
CAAGGACGACGGCAACTACAAGACCCGCGCCGAGGTGAAGTTCGAGGGCGACACCCTGGTGAACCGCATC
GAGCTGAAGGGCATCGACTTCAAGGAGGACGGCAACATCCTGGGGCACAAGCTGGAGTACAACTACAACA
GCCACAAGGTCTATATCACCGCCGACAAGCAGAAGAACGGCATCAAGGTGAACTTCAAGACCCGCCACAA
CATCGAGGACGGCAGCGTGCAGCTCGCCGACCACTACCAGCAGAACACCCCCATCGGCGACGGCCCCGTG
CTGCTGCCCGACAACCACTACCTGAGCACCCAGTCCAAGCTGAGCAAAGACCCCAACGAGAAGCGCGATC
ACATGGTCCTGCTGGAGTTCGTGACCGCCGCCGGGATCACTCTCGGCATGGACGAGCTGTACAAGTAAGC
GGCCGCGACTCTAGATCATAATCAGCCATACCACAT
