>Addgene plasmid #54046 | mEmerald-CNN-N-18 | addgene partial sequence | sequence record 91694 | EGFP-N 5'-CGTCGCCGTCCAGCTCGACCAG-3'
CCTTGCTCACCATGGTGGCGACCGGTGGATCCGCGCTACCACTGGCTGCGCTTGCTCCACCGCTGCTAAT
AGAGTACAGAATGCCAGCCAACGGCATGGAATGCCCCAGCTCAAAGGACACCCTAAGAGGGATATGGACA
TTCTGGAGGCAGGAGTGCAACCGCATAGCCAAGAGGATGATCTTGAGGGCTAAGTGCCCCAGCGCCAAAG
GAACTGCCGAAATCCAGTCAAGCTTGGCAGCGAATAGTTGTAGAAGGCCGTACTTGGCGCGGTCATGGCC
ATTAACTGGGTATGTCTGGTCTGGTGGTGGCCCTGATGATAAACGTACTGCGGACACGGATACGTTGCTT
GTTGCTGCAGCTGACTGCCTTTCCAATGGCAAAGGCTCTTGTGCGACGATGGTCCCTGACTGCCACACAA
AACGCCCGGCATCCGCCGTCATGCGCATCGGCTGCACGATGGCCACGCCGCGATCCAGTTGCCGCACCTC
CTTCTGTTGTAGGTTTTCGGAGAGCTCACGGAAGTAAACATTCTGTTGCCTCATAGTCTCCAGTTCGGCG
TTTAACTTGGCTATCAGTGCCTCATAGTTTAGCACGTTCTTCTGCATACTTCCGCACGACTTTTCCTTGC
GCTTGATTGTGGCTTCCAAGAGCAGGATGGACTGACGCTGCACGTCCATCGTATTGGCGGCCTCCTTCAT
CGAGCGGACTTGTCGCTTCATATCATGTTTTAAGGTTCGAATGGAGGTCACCAGATCCTGATTCTCTTTC
CTACAGGCTTCTAATTCAACCTTAAGAGAGTCTATGGCCTCGTTGGATGACTCGGCGGATGCTGTTTCCT
TTTCAAGACGCTCTACCAGTTCGGAATTCTTGATGGCCAGCTCTTGAATCTTGCCCTCACAGGCTGTTAG
G
